>Addgene plasmid #171175 | pPPC010.AAV | addgene full sequence | sequence record 344748 | Addgene NGS Result
CGCCCTTCGACTGCCCCCACTCGCATAGGCTTGGGTCGTTCCAGGCGCGTCAAGGCCAAGCCGCTGCGCG
GTCGCTGCGCGAGCCTTGACCCGCCTTCCACTTGGTGTCCAACCGGCAAGCGAAGCGCGCAGGCCGCAGG
CCGGAGGCTTTTCCCCAGAGAAAATTAAAAAAATTGATGGGGCAAGGCCGCAGGCCGCGCAGTTGGAGCC
GGTGGGTATGTGGTCGAAGGCTGGGTAGCCGGTGGGCAATCCCTGTGGTCAAGCTCGTGGGCAGGCGCAG
CCTGTCCATCAGCTTGTCCAGCAGGGTTGTCCACGGGCCGAGCGAAGCGAGCCAGCCGGTGGCCGCTCGC
GGCCATCGTCCACATATCCACGGGCTGGCAAGGGAGCGCAGCGACCGCGCAGGGCGAAGCCCGGAGAGCA
AGCCCGTAGGGCGCCGCAGCCGCCGTAGGCGGTCACGACTTTGCGAAGCAAAGTCTAGTGAGTATACTCA
AGCATTGAGTGGCCCGCCGGAGGCACCGCCTTGCGCTGCCCCCGTCGAGCCGGTTGGACACCAAAAGGGA
GGGGCAGGCATGGCGGCATACGCGATCATGCGATGCAAGAAGCTGGCGAAAATGGGCAACGTGGCGGCCA
GTCTCAAGCACGCCTACCGCGAGCGCGAGACGCCCAACGCTGACGCCAGCAGGACGCCAGAGAACGAGCA
CTGGGCGGCCAGCAGCACCGATGAAGCGATGGGCCGACTGCGCGAGTTGCTGCCAGAGAAGCGGCGCAAG
GACGCTGTGTTGGCGGTCGAGTACGTCATGACGGCCAGCCCGGAATGGTGGAAGTCGGCCAGCCAAGAAC
AGCAGGCGGCGTTCTTCGAGAAGGCGCACAAGTGGCTGGCGGACAAGTACGGGGCGGATCGCATCGTGAC
GGCCAGCATCCACCGTGACGAAACCAGCCCGCACATGACCGCGTTCGTGGTGCCGCTGACGCAGGACGGC
AGGCTGTCGGCCAAGGAGTTCATCGGCAACAAAGCGCAGATGACCCGCGACCAGACCACGTTTGCGGCCG
CTGTGGCCGATCTAGGGCTGCAACGGGGCATCGAGGGCAGCAAGGCACGTCACACGCGCATTCAGGCGTT
CTACGAGGCCCTGGAGCGGCCACCAGTGGGCCACGTCACCATCAGCCCGCAAGCGGTCGAGCCACGCGCC
TATGCACCGCAGGGATTGGCCGAAAAGCTGGGAATCTCAAAGCGCGTTGAGACGCCGGAAGCCGTGGCCG
ACCGGCTGACAAAAGCGGTTCGGCAGGGGTATGAGCCTGCCCTACAGGCCGCCGCAGGAGCGCGTGAGAT
GCGCAAGAAGGCCGATCAAGCCCAAGAGACGGCCCGAGACCTTCGGGAGCGCCTGAAGCCCGTTCTGGAC
GCCCTGGGGCCGTTGAATCGGGATATGCAGGCCAAGGCCGCCGCGATCATCAAGGCCGTGGGCGAAAAGC
TGCTGACGGAACAGCGGGAAGTCCAGCGCCAGAAACAGGCCCAGCGCCAGCAGGAACGCGGGCGCGCACA
TTTCCCCGAAAAGTGCCACCTGGGATGAATGTCAGCTACTGGGCTATCTGGACAAGGGAAAACGCAAGCG
CAAAGAGAAAGCAGGTAGCTTGCAGTGGGCTTACATGGCGATAGCTAGACTGGGCGGTTTTATGGACAGC
AAGCGAACCGGAATTGCCAGCTGGGGCGCCCTCTGGTAAGGTTGGGAAGCCCTGCAAAGTAAACTGGATG
GCTTTCTTGCCGCCAAGGATCTGATGGCGCAGGGGATCAAGATCTGATCAAGAGACAGGATGAGGATCGT
TTCGCATGATTGAACAAGATGGATTGCACGCAGGTTCTCCGGCCGCTTGGGTGGAGAGGCTATTCGGCTA
TGACTGGGCACAACAGACAATCGGCTGCTCTGATGCCGCCGTGTTCCGGCTGTCAGCGCAGGGGCGCCCG
GTTCTTTTTGTCAAGACCGACCTGTCCGGTGCCCTGAATGAACTGCAGGACGAGGCAGCGCGGCTATCGT
GGCTGGCCACGACGGGCGTTCCTTGCGCAGCTGTGCTCGACGTTGTCACTGAAGCGGGAAGGGACTGGCT
GCTATTGGGCGAAGTGCCGGGGCAGGATCTCCTGTCATCTCACCTTGCTCCTGCCGAGAAAGTATCCATC
ATGGCTGATGCAATGCGGCGGCTGCATACGCTTGATCCGGCTACCTGCCCATTCGACCACCAAGCGAAAC
ATCGCATCGAGCGAGCACGTACTCGGATGGAAGCCGGTCTTGTCGATCAGGATGATCTGGACGAAGAGCA
TCAGGGGCTCGCGCCAGCCGAACTGTTCGCCAGGCTCAAGGCGCGCATGCCCGACGGCGAGGATCTCGTC
GTGACCCATGGCGATGCCTGCTTGCCGAATATCATGGTGGAAAATGGCCGCTTTTCTGGATTCATCGACT
GTGGCCGGCTGGGTGTGGCGGACCGCTATCAGGACATAGCGTTGGCTACCCGTGATATTGCTGAAGAGCT
TGGCGGCGAATGGGCTGACCGCTTCCTCGTGCTTTACGGTATCGCCGCTCCCGATTCGCAGCGCATCGCC
TTCTATCGCCTTCTTGACGAGTTCTTCTGAGCGGGACTCTGGGGTTCGAAATGACCGACCAAGCGACGCC
CAACCTGCCATCACGAGATTTCGATTCCACCGCCGCCTTCTATGAAAGGTTGGGCTTCGGAATCGTTTTC
CGGGACGCCGGCTGGATGATCCTCCAGCGCGGGGATCTCATGCTGGAGTTCTTCGCCCACCCCCATGGGC
AAATATTATACGCAAGGCGACAAGGTGCTGATGCCGCTGGCGATTCAGGTTCATCATGCCGTTTGTGATG
GCTTCCATGTCGGCAGAATGCTTAATGAATTACAACAGTTTTTAGCGAAAAAACCCCGCCGAAGCGGGGT
TTTTTGCGTGGCGGCCGCTTACAGGCGGTGGCGATAATCCGCGGGAGTGCGATCAAACTGCCGCGCGAAA
ACGCGGGAGAAGGTCTGCTGCGAGACATAACCCAGGTCCATTGCGATATCAAAAATCGGACGCTCGGTGG
TGCGCAACTCAACGGCGGCCAGTAACAGGCGGCGTTGGCGAATGTAATCGCCAAGCGTCTGATGCGTCAC
CGTGCGGAACATTCGTTGCAAGTACCACTTTGAATAGCCTGATTTTTTTGCGACTACATCAATGTTAAGC
GGCTGGTCAATATGCTCGTCAATCCATGCGATAAGATCCTGAATAATTTTCTGATGGGACATGCTACCTC
CGCCACCGTAGATGCCGGAGTTTGCTGCGATTGCTGAGGGAATCGGGTTTCCATCTTTTAGGAGACCTTG
CATTGCCTTAACAATAAGCTCGCAGTCGGAATTCGTGGCGAAAATTGGAATGGTTAGTTCCATATTTAAG
TACGAACGCCAGGCGCCTTTAGGCACCTCGACTTTGATGGTGTATTTGCGATTCTGCGCAGAGCTCTGAC
GAACGCTACAGGTTACTTTGTAAGCCTGTGAACGCGAGTTAGAGCTGATCCATTCAGCGATCCCGTTAGC
GAAGTTGCTTGGGGCGACAGTCACGTCGCCAGTTCCGCCATTGTCGACGAGAACGAACTGAGTAAAGTTA
GAAGCGGGCCCCATGGTACCTTTCTCCTCTTTAATGAATTCGCTAGCATAATACCTAGGGCTGAGCTAGC
CGTAAACTGCAGATTCACCACCCTGAATTGACTCTCTTCCGGGCGCTCTAGGTATAAACGCAGAAAGGCC
CACCCGAAGGTGAGCCAGTGTGACTCTAGTAGAGAGCGTTCACCGACAAACAACAGATAAAACGAAAGGC
CCAGTCTTTCGACTGAGCCTTTCGTTTTATTTGATGCCTGGAGATCCTTACTCGAGTTAGTCACCTCCTA
GCTGACTCAAATCAATGCGTGTTTCATAAAGACCAGTGATGGATTGATGGATAAGAGTGGCATCTAAAAC
TTCTTTTGTAGACGTATATCGTTTACGATCAATTGTTGTATCAAAATATTTAAAAGCAGCGGGAGCTCCA
AGATTCGTCAACGTAAATAAATGAATAATATTTTCTGCTTGTTCACGTATTGGTTTGTCTCTATGTTTGT
TATATGCACTAAGAACTTTATCTAAATTGGCATCTGCTAAAATAACACGCTTAGAAAATTCACTGATTTG
CTCAATAATCTCATCTAAATAATGCTTATGCTGCTCCACAAACAATTGTTTTTGTTCGTTATCTTCTGGA
CTACCCTTCAACTTTTCATAATGACTAGCTAAATATAAAAAATTCACATATTTGCTTGGCAGAGCCAGCT
CATTTCCTTTTTGTAATTCTCCGGCACTAGCCAGCATCCGTTTACGACCGTTTTCTAACTCAAAAAGACT
ATATTTAGGTAGTTTAATGATTAAGTCTTTTTTAACTTCCTTATATCCTTTAGCTTCTAAAAAGTCAATC
GGATTTTTTTCAAAGGAACTTCTTTCCATAATTGTGATCCCTAGTAACTCTTTAACGGATTTTAACTTCT
TCGATTTCCCTTTTTCCACCTTAGCAACCACTAGGACTGAATAAGCTACCGTTGGACTATCAAAACCACC
ATATTTTTTTGGATCCCAGTCTTTTTTACGAGCAATAAGCTTGTCCGAATTTCTTTTTGGTAAAATTGAC
TCCTTGGAGAATCCGCCTGTCTGTACTTCTGTTTTCTTGACAATATTGACTTGGGGCATGGACAATACTT
TGCGCACTGTGGCAAAATCTCGCCCTTTATCCCAGACAATTTCTCCAGTTTCCCCATTAGTTTCGATTAG
AGGGCGTTTGCGAATCTCTCCATTTGCAAGTGTAATTTCTGTTTTGAAGAAGTTCATGATATTAGAGTAA
AAGAAATATTTTGCGGTTGCTTTGCCTATTTCTTGCTCAGACTTAGCAATCATTTTACGAACATCATAAA
CTTTATAATCACCATAGACAAACTCCGATTCAAGTTTTGGATATTTCTTAATCAAAGCAGTTCCAACGAC
GGCATTTAGATACGCATCATGGGCATGATGGTAATTGTTAATCTCACGTACTTTATAGAATTGGAAATCT
TTTCGGAAGTCAGAAACTAATTTAGATTTTAAGGTAATCACTTTAACCTCTCGAATAAGTTTATCATTTT
CATCGTATTTAGTATTCATGCGACTATCCAAAATTTGTGCCACATGCTTAGTGATTTGGCGAGTTTCAAC
CAATTGGCGTTTGATAAAACCAGCTTTATCAAGTTCACTCAAACCTCCACGTTCAGCTTTCGTTAAATTA
TCAAACTTACGTTGAGTGATTAACTTGGCGTTTAGAAGTTGTCTCCAATAGTTTTTCATCTTTTTGACTA
CTTCTTCACTTGGAACGTTATCCGATTTACCACGATTTTTATCAGAACGCGTTAAGACCTTATTGTCTAT
TGAATCGTCTTTAAGGAAACTTTGTGGAACAATGGCATCGACATCATAATCACTTAAACGATTAATATCT
AATTCTTGGTCCACATACATGTCTCTTCCATTTTGGAGATAATAGAGATAGAGCTTTTCATTTTGCAATT
GAGTATTTTCAACAGGATGCTCTTTAAGAATCTGACTTCCTAATTCTTTGATACCTTCTTCGATTCGTTT
CATACGCTCTCGCGAATTTTTCTGGCCCTTTTGAGTTGTCTGATTTTCACGTGCCATTTCAATAACGATA
TTTTCTGGCTTATGCCGCCCCATTACTTTGACCAATTCATCAACAACTTTTACAGTCTGTAAAATACCTT
TTTTAATAGCAGGGCTACCAGCTAAATTTGCAATATGTTCATGTAAACTATCGCCTTGTCCAGACACTTG
TGCTTTTTGAATGTCTTCTTTAAATGTCAAACTATCATCATGGATCAGCTGCATAAAATTGCGATTGGCA
AAACCATCTGATTTCAAAAAATCTAATATTGTTTTGCCAGATTGCTTATCCCTAATACCATTAATCAATT
TTCGAGACAAACGTCCCCAACCAGTATAACGGCGACGTTTAAGCTGTTTCATCACCTTATCATCAAAGAG
GTGAGCATATGTTTTAAGTCTTTCCTCAATCATCTCCCTATCTTCAAATAAGGTCAATGTTAAAACAATA
TCCTCTAAGATATCTTCATTTTCTTCATTATCCAAAAAATCTTTATCTTTAATAATTTTTAGCAAATCAT
GGTAGGTACCTAATGAAGCATTAAATCTATCTTCAACTCCTGAAATTTCAACACTATCAAAACATTCTAT
TTTTTTGAAATAATCTTCTTTTAATTGCTTAACGGTTACTTTTCGATTTGTTTTGAAGAGTAAATCAACA
ATGGCTTTCTTCTGTTCACCTGAAAGAAATGCTGGTTTTCGCATTCCTTCAGTAACATATTTGACCTTTG
TCAATTCGTTATAAACCGTAAAATACTCATAAAGCAAACTATGTTTTGGTAGTACTTTTTCATTTGGAAG
ATTTTTATCAAAGTTTGTCATGCGTTCAATAAATGATTGAGCTGAAGCACCTTTATCGACAACTTCTTCA
AAATTCCATGGGGTAATTGTTTCTTCAGACTTCCGAGTCATCCATGCAAAACGACTATTGCCACGCGCCA
ATGGACCAACATAATAAGGAATTCGAAAAGTCAAGATTTTTTCAATCTTCTCACGATTGTCTTTTAAAAA
TGGATAAAAGTCTTCTTGTCTTCTCAAAATAGCATGCAGCTCACCCAAGTGAATTTGATGGGGAATAGAG
CCGTTGTCAAAGGTCCGTTGCTTGCGCAGCAAATCTTCACGATTTAGTTTCACCAATAATTCCTCAGTAC
CATCCATTTTTTCTAAAATTGGTTTGATAAATTTATAAAATTCTTCTTGGCTAGCTCCCCCATCAATATA
ACCTGCATATCCGTTTTTTGATTGATCAAAAAAGATTTCTTTATACTTTTCTGGAAGTTGTTGTCGAACT
AAAGCTTTTAAAAGAGTCAAGTCTTGATGATGTTCATCGTAGCGTTTAATCATTGAAGCTGATAGGGGAG
CCTTAGTTATTTCAGTATTTACTCTTAGGATATCTGAAAGTAAAATAGCATCTGATAAATTCTTAGCTGC
CAAAAACAAATCAGCATATTGATCTCCAATTTGCGCCAATAAATTATCTAAATCATCATCGTAAGTATCT
TTTGAAAGCTGTAATTTAGCATCTTCTGCCAAATCAAAATTTGATTTAAAATTAGGGGTCAAACCCAATG
ACAAAGCAATGAGATTCCCAAATAAGCCATTTTTCTTCTCACCGGGGAGCTGAGCAATGAGATTTTCTAA
TCGTCTTGATTTACTCAATCGTGCAGAAAGAATCGCTTTAGCATCTACTCCACTTGCGTTAATAGGGTTT
TCTTCAAATAATTGATTGTAGGTTTGTACCAACTGGATAAATAGTTTGTCCACATCACTATTATCAGGAT
TTAAATCTCCCTCAATCAAAAAATGACCACGAAACTTAATCATATGCGCTAAGGCCAAATAGATTAAGCG
CAAATCCGCTTTATCAGTAGAATCTACCAATTTTTTTCGCAGATGATAGATAGTTGGATATTTCTCATGA
TAAGCAACTTCATCTACTATATTTCCAAAAATAGGATGACGTTCATGCTTCTTGTCTTCTTCCACCAAAA
AAGACTCTTCAAGTCGATGAAAGAAACTATCATCTACTTTCGCCATCTCATTTGAAAAAATCTCCTGTAG
ATAACAAATACGATTCTTCCGACGTGTATACCTTCTACGAGCTGTCCGTTTGAGACGAGTCGCTTCCGCT
GTCTCTCCACTGTCAAATAAAAGAGCCCCTATAAGATTTTTTTTGATACTGTGGCGGTCTGTATTTCCCA
GAACCTTGAACTTTTTAGACGGAACCTTATATTCATCAGTGATCACCGCCCATCCGACGCTATTTGTGCC
GATAGCTAAGCCTATTGAGTATTTCTTATCCATTTTTGCCTCCTAAAATAAAAAGTTTAAATTAAATCCA
TAATGAGTTTGATGATTTCAATAATAGTTTTAATGACCTCCGAAATTAGTTTAATATGCTTTAATTTTTC
TTTTTCAAAATATCTCTTCAAAAAATATTACCCAATACTTAATAATAAATAGATTATAACACAAAATTCT
TTTAAAAAGTAGTTTATTTTGTTATCATTCTATAGTATTAAGTATTGTTTTATGGCTGATAAATTTCTTT
GAATTTCTCCTTGATTATTTGTTATAAAAGTTATAAAATAATCTTGTTGGAACCATTCAAAACAGCATAG
CAAGTTAAAATAAGGCTAGTCCGTTATCAACTTGAAAAAGTGGCACCGAGTCGGTGCTTTTTTTGATACT
TCTATTCTACTCTGACTGCAAACCAAAAAAACAAGCGCTTTCAAAACGCTTGTTTTATCATTTTTAGGGA
AATTAATCTCTTAATCCTTTTATCATTCTACATTTAGGCGCTGCCATCTTGCTAAACCTACTAAGCTCCA
CAGGATGATTTCGTAATGCGCCCAATACGCAAACCGCCTCTCCCCGCGCGTTGGCCGATTCATTAATGCA
GCTGGCACGACAGGTTTCCCGACTGGAAAGCGGGCAGTGAGCGCAACGCAATTAATGTGAGTTAGCTCAC
TCATTAGGCACCCCAGGCTTTACACTTTATGCTTCCGGCTCGTATGTTGTGTGGAATTGTGAGCGGATAA
CAATTTCACACAGGAAACAGCTATGACCATGATTACGCCAAGCGCGCAATTAACCCTCACTAAAGGGAAC
AAAAGCTGGTCTAGCTTAAGAGTTCACCGACAAACAACAGATAAAACGAAAGGCCCAGTCTTTCGACTGA
GCCTTTCGTTTTATTTGATGCCTGGCAGTTCCCTACTCTCGCATGGGGAGACCCCACACTACCATCGGCG
CTACGGCGTTTCACTTCTGAGTTCGGCATGGGGTCAGGTGGGACCACCGCGCTACTGCCGCCAGGCAAAT
TCTGTTTTATCAGACCGCTTCTGCGTTCTGATTTAATCTGTATCAGGCTGAAAATCTTCTCTCATCCGCC
AAAACAGCCAAGCTGGAGACCGTTTAAACTCAATGATGATGATGATGATGGTCGACGGCGCTATTCAGAT
CCTCTTCTGAGATGAGTTTTTGTTCGGGCCCAAGCTTCAAAAAAAGCACATGGGTGATCCTCATGTGCCA
CTTTTTCAAGTTGATAACGGACTAGCCTTATTTTAACTTGCTATTTCTAGCTCTAAAACATCCTGTCCCT
AGTGGCCCCACTAGTATTATACCTAGGACTGAGCTAGCTGTCAAGAGCTCCAATTCGCCCTATAGTGAGT
CGTATTACGCGCGCTCACTGGCCGTCGTTTTACAACGTCGTGACTGGGAAAACCCTGGCGTTACCCAACT
TAATCGCCTTGCAGCACATCCCCCTTTCGCCAGCTGGCGTAATAGCGAAGAGGCCCGCACCGATCGCCCT
TCCCAACAGTTGCGCAGCCTGAATGGCGAATGGAAATTGTAAGCGTTAATATTTTGTTAAAATTCGCGTT
AAATTTTTGTTAAATCAGCTCATTTTTTAACCAATAGGCCGTACTGCGATGAGTGGCAGGGCGGGGCGTA
ATTTTTTTAAGGCAGTTATTGGTGCCCTTAAACGCCTGGTTGCTACGCCTGAATAAGTGATAATAAGCGG
ATGAATGGCAGAAATTCGAAAGCAAATTCGACCCGGTCGTCGGTTCAGGGCAGGGTCGTTAAATAGCCGC
TTATGTCTATTGCTGGTTTACCGGTTTATTGACTACCGGAAGCAGTGTGACCGTGTGCTTCTCAAATGCC
TGAGGCCAGTTTGCTCAGGCTCTCCCCGTGGAGGTAATAATTGACGATATGATCATTTATTCTGCCTCCC
AGAGCCTGATAAAAACGGTGAATCCGTTAGCGAGGTGCCGCCGGCTTCCATTCAGGTCGAGGTGGCCCGG
CTCCATGCACCGCGACGCAACGCGGGGAGGCAGACAAGGTATAGGGCGGCGAGGCGGCTACAGCCGATAG
TCTGGAACAGCGCACTTACGGGTTGCTGCGCAACCCAAGTGCTACCGGCGCGGCAGCGTGACCCGTGTCG
GCGGCTCCAACGGCTCGCCATCGTCCAGAAAACACGGCTCATCGGGCATCGGCAGGCGCTGCTGCCCGCG
CCGTTCCCATTCCTCCGTTTCGGTCAAGGCTGGCAGGTCTGGTTCCATGCCCGGAATGCCGGGCTGGCTG
GGCGGCTCCTCGCCGGGGCCGGTCGGTAGTTGCTGCTCGCCCGGATACAGGGTCGGGATGCGGCGCAGGT
CGCCATGCCCCAACAGCGATTCGTCCTGGTCGTCGTGATCAACCACCACGGCGGCACTGAACACCGACAG
GCGCAACTGGTCGCGGGGCTGGCCCCACGCCACGCGGTCATTGACCACGTAGGCCGACACGGTGCCGGGG
CCGTTGAGCTTCACGACGGAGATCCAGCGCTCGGCCACCAAGTCCTTGACTGCGTATTGGACCGTCCGCA
AAGAACGTCCGATGAGCTTGGAAAGTGTCTTCTGGCTGACCACCACGGCGTTCTGGTGGCCCATCTGCGC
CACGAGGTGATGCAGCAGCATTGCCGCCGTGGGTTTCCTCGCAATAAGCCCGGCCCACGCCTCATGCGCT
TTGCGTTCCGTTTGCACCCAGTGACCGGGCTTGTTCTTGGCTTGAATGCCGATTTCTCTGGACTGCGTGG
CCATGCTTATCTCCATGCGGTAGGGGTGCCGCACGGTTGCGGCACCATGCGCAATCAGCTGCAACTTTTC
GGCAGCGCGACAACAATTATGCGTTGCGTAAAAGTGGCAGTCAATTACAGATTTTCTTTAACCTACGCAA
TGAGCTATTGCGGGGGGTGCCGCAATGAGCTGTTGCGTACCCCCCTTTTTTAAGTTGTTGATTTTTAAGT
CTTTCGCATTTCGCCCTATATCTAGTTCTTTGGTGCCCAAAGAAGGGCACCCCTGCGGGGTTCCCCCACG
CCTTCGGCGCGGCTCCCCCTCCGGCAAAAAGTGGCCCCTCCGGGGCTTGTTGATCGACTGCGCGGCCTTC
GGCCTTGCCCAAGGTGGCGCTGCCCCCTTGGAACCCCCGCACTCGCCGCCGTGAGGCTCGGGGGGCAGGC
GGGCGGGCTT
Features (pLannotate 1.2.2; 29 found; start..end, strand, type, name):
   1510..1794    +  CDS            tnpA (fragment): TN5P_ECOLX - Also known as tnp. Experimental evidence at protein level: Swiss-Prot protein existence level 1. Mediates transposition of transposon Tn5 by a 'cut and paste' mechanism. First, the monomeric transposase binds the 19 bp inverted DNA repeats flanking the transposon. Then, dimerization of the DNA- bound transposase creates a synaptic DNA complex. After nicking of the first DNA strand, excision of the transposon proceeds through a series of intermediates. The transposase then mediates the insertion of the transposon at a new site by strand transfer. The activity of the wild- type tran
   1826..2617    +  CDS            neo: KKA2_KLEPN - Also known as kan, nptII. Experimental evidence at protein level: Swiss-Prot protein existence level 1. Resistance to kanamycin, neomycin, paromomycin, ribostamycin, butirosin and gentamicin B. From Klebsiella pneumoniae.
   2641..2793    +  CDS            ble (fragment): BLE_KLEPN - Experimental evidence at protein level: Swiss-Prot protein existence level 1. Binding protein with a strong affinity to the bleomycin family of antibiotics. Binds to CL990; an antimitotic-antibiotic compound. From Klebsiella pneumoniae.
   2793..2909    +  CDS            CmR (fragment): chloramphenicol acetyltransferase; cat; confers resistance to chloramphenicol
   2962..3282    -  CDS            soxS: SOXS_ECOLI - Experimental evidence at protein level: Swiss-Prot protein existence level 1. Transcriptional activator of the superoxide response regulon of E.coli that includes at least 10 genes such as sodA, nfo, zwf and micF. Binds the DNA sequence 5'-GCACN(7)CAA-3'. It also facilitates the subsequent binding of RNA polymerase to the micF and the nfo promoters. From Escherichia coli (strain K12).
   3298..3645    -  CDS            CAPSD_BPMS2 (fragment): Experimental evidence at protein level: Swiss-Prot protein existence level 1. Acts as a translational repressor of viral replicase synthesis late in infection. This latter function is the result of capsid protein interaction with an RNA hairpin which contains the replicase ribosome-binding site. From Escherichia phage MS2 (Bacteriophage MS2).
   3723..3757    -  promoter       lacIq promoter (fragment): lacI (mutant); In the lacIq allele, a single base change in the promoter boosts expression of the lacI gene about 10-fold.
   3769..3796    -  terminator     T7Te terminator: phage T7 early transcription terminator
   3812..3883    -  terminator     rrnB T1 terminator: transcription terminator T1 from the E. coli rrnB gene
   3909..8013    -  CDS            dCas9 (fragment): catalytically dead mutant of the Cas9 endonuclease from the Streptococcus pyogenes Type II CRISPR/Cas system RNA-guided DNA-binding protein that lacks endonuclease activity due to the D10A mutation in the RuvC catalytic domain and the H840A mutation in the HNH catalytic domain
   8309..8387    +  misc_RNA       tracrRNA: trans-activating CRISPR RNA for the Streptococcus pyogenes CRISPR/Cas9 system
   8558..8650    +  CDS            lacI (fragment): lac repressor; lacI; The lac repressor binds to the lac operator to inhibit transcription in E. coli. This inhibition can be relieved by adding lactose or isopropyl-β-D-thiogalactopyranoside (IPTG).
   8663..8684    +  protein_bind   CAP binding site: CAP binding activates transcription in the presence of cAMP. E. coli catabolite activator protein
   8699..8729    +  promoter       lac promoter: promoter for the E. coli lac operon
   8733..8755    +  protein_bind   lac operator (fragment): The lac repressor binds to the lac operator to inhibit transcription in E. coli. This inhibition can be relieved by adding lactose or isopropyl-β-D-thiogalactopyranoside (IPTG). lac repressor encoded by lacI
   8798..8816    +  promoter       T3 promoter: promoter for bacteriophage T3 RNA polymerase
   8861..8907    -  terminator     rrnB T1 terminator: transcription terminator T1 from the E. coli rrnB gene
   8909..9024    -  ncRNA          5S rRNA: Accession: RF00001 - 5S ribosomal RNA
   9133..9150    -  CDS            capTEV™ (fragment): composite tag for in vivo biotinylation, TEV protease cleavage, and 6xHis tagging
   9218..9236    -  misc_RNA       MS2 stem loop: stem loop that binds the bacteriophage MS2 coat protein
   9235..9299    -  misc_RNA       gRNA scaffold (fragment): guide RNA scaffold for the Streptococcus pyogenes CRISPR/Cas9 system
   9320..9354    -  promoter       J23119(SpeI) promoter: bacterial promoter (Registry of Standard Biological Parts BBa J23119) modified to end with an SpeI site
   9369..9387    -  promoter       T7 promoter: promoter for bacteriophage T7 RNA polymerase
   9395..9550    +  CDS            lacZα (fragment): LacZα fragment of β-galactosidase; lacZ fragment
   9554..9631    -  rep_origin     M13 ori (fragment): M13 bacteriophage origin of replication; arrow indicates direction of (+) strand synthesis
   9631..9662    +  CDS            CmR (fragment): chloramphenicol acetyltransferase confers resistance to chloramphenicol
   9992..10061   -  CDS            TcR (fragment): tetracycline efflux protein; tet; confers resistance to tetracycline
  10122..10784   -  CDS            pBBR1 Rep: replication protein for the broad-host-range plasmid pBBR1 from Bordetella bronchiseptica
  10785..346     -  rep_origin     pBBR1 oriV (across the origin): replication origin of the broad-host-range plasmid pBBR1 from Bordetella bronchiseptica; requires the pBBR1 Rep protein for replication
