[The description below was written by a language model from this plasmid's Addgene catalogue record and pLannotate feature annotations shown in this document.]
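Description:
pPPC010.AAV is a bacterial CRISPR activation (CRISPRa) plasmid of about 11.2 kb, built on the broad-host-range backbone pBBR1-MCS2. It replicates through the pBBR1 oriV and its cognate Rep protein, which allow maintenance in E. coli as well as other Gram-negative hosts. The record lists it as low copy overall but medium copy in Pseudomonas putida. Selection is by kanamycin, conferred by the Tn5-derived neo (nptII) gene. The feature table also picks up short fragments of tnpA, ble, CmR, TcR, lacZα and the lac promoter/operator region. These appear to be backbone or multiple-cloning-site remnants rather than functional cassettes.

The payload places all three components of a scaffold-RNA activation system on one plasmid. Catalytically dead S. pyogenes Cas9 (dCas9) is expressed from its native Sp.pCas9 promoter, and a tracrRNA annotation in the adjacent upstream region is consistent with carry-over of native S. pyogenes locus sequence. The dCas9 gene is followed by rrnB T1 and T7Te terminators. A second cassette uses the constitutive promoter BBa_J23107 to drive a fusion of the MS2 coat protein (MCP) to the E. coli transcriptional activator SoxS carrying R93A and S101A substitutions. The third cassette uses the strong constitutive promoter BBa_J23119 to transcribe a scaffold RNA, which is a Cas9 guide scaffold extended with an MS2 stem loop, ending at an rrnB T1 terminator. The scRNA directs dCas9 to its target while the MS2 hairpin recruits MCP-SoxS to activate a nearby promoter.

In this version the spacer matches the human AAVS1 site. The record does not state its role, although such a sequence would normally be off-target in bacteria or would match an engineered reporter. The associated work applied this portable CRISPRa system to gene activation and metabolic engineering in P. putida.
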