Addgene plasmid #171175: pPPC010.AAV
Purpose: Expression of Sp.pCas9-dCas9, BBa_J23107-MCP-SoxS(R93A/S101A), and hAAVS1 scRNA on pBBR1-KmR plasmid
Depositing lab: Jesse Zalatan. Depositing organization: University of Washington. Publication: Portable bacterial CRISPR transcriptional activation enables metabolic engineering in Pseudomonas putida. Kiattisewee C, Dong C, Fontana J, Sugianto W, Peralta-Yahya P, Carothers JM, Zalatan JG. Metab Eng. 2021 Apr 27. pii: S1096-7176(21)00063-X. doi: 10.1016/j.ymben.2021.04.002. PubMed 33930546.
Backbone
  Vector backbone: pBBR1-MCS2
  Backbone manufacturer: Kenneth M. Peterson
  Backbone size w/o insert (bp): 5148
  Total vector size (bp): 11208
  Vector type: Bacterial Expression, CRISPR
Growth in bacteria
  Bacterial resistance: Kanamycin, 50 μg/mL
  Growth temperature: 37°C
  Growth strain: DH5alpha
  Growth instructions: Medium Copy in P. putida
  Copy number: Low Copy
Gene/Insert 1
  Gene/Insert name: hAAVS1 scRNA (alt name: GGGGCCACTAGGGACAGGAT)
  Species: Synthetic
  Insert size (bp): 525
  Promoter: BBa_J23119
  Cloning method: Gibson Cloning
  Sequencing primers: 5′ tttcccagtcacgacgttgt; 3′ tgaccatgattacgccaagc
Gene/Insert 2
  Gene/Insert name: Sp.pCas9-dCas9_BBa_J23107-MCP-SoxS(R93A, S101A)
  Species: S. pyogenes (dCas9), MS2 (MCP), E. coli (SoxS)
  Insert size (bp): 5642
  Mutation: SoxS has R93A and S101A mutations
  Promoter: Sp.pCas9, BBa_J23107
  Cloning method: Gibson Cloning
  Sequencing primers: 5′ ggggagaggcggtttgcgta; 3′ cgtttgtgatggcttccatg
Terms and licenses: Academic/Nonprofit Terms; Industry Terms: Not Available to Industry
Depositor comments: Alternative names: pCK041.AAV, pBBR1-KmR_Sp.pCas9-dCas9_BBa_J23107-MCP-SoxS(R93A/S101A)_AAV
How to cite: pPPC010.AAV was a gift from Jesse Zalatan (Addgene plasmid # 171175 ; http://n2t.net/addgene:171175 ; RRID:Addgene_171175)
